Addgene plasmid #129312: pRSAN-QUE37C
Purpose: ATP measurement
Depositing lab: Yasushi Okada. Depositing organization: RIKEN Center for Biosystems Dynamics Research, Kobe. Publication: Live cell imaging of metabolic heterogeneity by quantitative fluorescent ATP indicator protein, QUEEN-37C. Yaginuma H, Okada Y. bioRxiv 2021.10.08.463131 10.1101/2021.10.08.463131.
Backbone
  Vector backbone: pRSET B (+Age, Not)
  Vector type: Bacterial Expression
Growth in bacteria
  Bacterial resistance: Ampicillin, 100 μg/mL
  Growth temperature: 37°C
  Growth strain: DH5alpha
  Copy number: High Copy
Gene/Insert
  Gene/Insert name: QUEEN-37C
  Species: Synthetic
  Cloning method: Restriction Enzyme; 5′ cloning site Unknown (unknown if destroyed)
Terms and licenses: Academic/Nonprofit Terms; Industry Terms: Not Available to Industry
Depositor comments: Depositor Adm #1029 . Please visit https://www.biorxiv.org/content/10.1101/2021.10.08.463131v1 for bioRxiv preprint.
How to cite: pRSAN-QUE37C was a gift from Yasushi Okada (Addgene plasmid # 129312 ; http://n2t.net/addgene:129312 ; RRID:Addgene_129312)
