[The description below was written by a language model from this plasmid's Addgene catalogue record and pLannotate feature annotations shown in this document.]
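Description:
pRSAN-QUE37C is a 4,029-nt bacterial expression plasmid built on a pRSET B backbone that, judging by the backbone name, was modified to add AgeI and NotI sites. It carries the synthetic ATP indicator QUEEN-37C. It replicates in E. coli from a high-copy ColE1/pUC-type origin and is selected with ampicillin through the bla (AmpR) gene and its own promoter. An f1 phage origin is also present, which allows single-stranded DNA production. The short lacZα and lacI matches near the backbone elements appear to be vector remnants rather than functional genes.

Expression is driven by a T7 promoter followed by the efficient T7 gene 10 ribosome binding site and ends at a T7 terminator, so the protein is made in hosts that supply T7 RNA polymerase. The open reading frame begins with the usual pRSET N-terminal leader. This consists of a short match to a composite His-containing tag (probably the 6xHis segment), the T7 gene 10 leader peptide, and the Xpress epitope with its enterokinase cleavage site, which together support affinity purification, detection and tag removal. The sensor itself is annotated as a fragment of the ATP synthase epsilon subunit (atpC, best match Bacillus subtilis), then a GFP-derived sequence annotated as cEGFP, then a second short epsilon-subunit fragment matching Bacillus PS3. This layout fits a single-fluorescent-protein indicator in which a GFP variant is inserted into the ATP-binding epsilon subunit, so that ATP binding changes the fluorescence. The short SET1 match before the terminator is likely backbone-derived sequence.

The recorded purpose is ATP measurement. The bacterial expression format suits production of recombinant QUEEN-37C and quantitative ATP imaging in living cells. The exact cloning sites used are not recorded.
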