Features (pLannotate 1.2.2; 16 found; start..end, strand, type, name):
      1..19      +  promoter       T7 promoter: promoter for bacteriophage T7 RNA polymerase
     51..73      +  RBS            RBS: efficient ribosome binding site from bacteriophage T7 gene 10 (Olins and Rangwala, 1989)
     93..113     +  CDS            capTEV™ (fragment): composite tag for in vivo biotinylation, TEV protease cleavage, and 6xHis tagging
    114..146     +  CDS            T7 tag (gene 10 leader): leader peptide from bacteriophage T7 gene 10 promotes efficient translation in E. coli
    150..173     +  CDS            Xpress™ tag: Xpress™ epitope tag, including an enterokinase recognition and cleavage site
    198..518     +  CDS            atpC (fragment): ATPE_BACSU - Experimental evidence at protein level: Swiss-Prot protein existence level 1. Produces ATP from ADP in the presence of a proton gradient across the membrane. From Bacillus subtilis (strain 168).
    534..1256    +  CDS            cEGFP: cEGFP is a basic (constitutively fluorescent) green fluorescent protein published in 2008, derived from Aequorea victoria.
   1263..1334    +  CDS            atpC (fragment): ATPE_BACP3 - Experimental evidence at protein level: Swiss-Prot protein existence level 1. Produces ATP from ADP in the presence of a proton gradient across the membrane. From Bacillus sp. (strain PS3).
   1368..1417    +  CDS            SET1 (fragment): solubility-enhancement tag derived from T7 phage gene 10B
   1425..1472    +  terminator     T7 terminator: transcription terminator for bacteriophage T7 RNA polymerase
   1498..1564    +  CDS            lacZα (fragment): LacZα fragment of β-galactosidase; lacZ fragment
   1569..1997    +  rep_origin     f1 ori (sequence partly withheld): f1 bacteriophage origin of replication; arrow indicates direction of (+) strand synthesis
   2050..2154    +  promoter       AmpR promoter: bla
   2155..3015    +  CDS            AmpR: β-lactamase; bla; confers resistance to ampicillin, carbenicillin, and related antibiotics
   3186..3774    +  rep_origin     ori: high-copy-number ColE1/pMB1/pBR322/pUC origin of replication
   3957..4010    +  CDS            lacI (fragment): lac repressor; lacI; The lac repressor binds to the lac operator to inhibit transcription in E. coli. This inhibition can be relieved by adding lactose or isopropyl-β-D-thiogalactopyranoside (IPTG).
>Addgene plasmid #129312 | pRSAN-QUE37C | addgene full sequence | sequence record 260983 | Addgene NGS Result
TAATACGACTCACTATAGGGAGACCACAACGGTTTCCCTCTAGAAATAATTTTGTTTAACTTTAAGAAGG
AGATATACATATGCGGGGTTCTCATCATCATCATCATCATGGTATGGCTAGCATGACTGGTGGACAGCAA
ATGGGTCGGGATCTGTACGACGATGACGATAAGGATCCACCGGTCGCCACCATGGTGAAAACTGTGAAAG
TGAATATAACAACCCCTGATGGGCCAGTCTACGACGCTGATATCGAGATGGTGTCCGTGCGGGCCGAGAG
TGGTGATCTCGGCATCCTCCCCGGTCACATTCCCACAAAGGCCCCACTGAAGATCGGAGCTGTGCGGCTG
AAGAAGGACGGCCAAACAGAGGATGTCGCAGTCTCAGGCGGCACTGTTGAAGTGCGGCCTGACCACGTTA
CCATTAATGCTCAAGCCGCTGAACGGGCGGAGGACATTGACGTCCTCCGCGCCAAAGCGGCGAAAGAGCG
GGCGGAGCGCCGCCTGCAAAGCCAGACCCGTTACAACAGCCACAACGTCTATATCATGGCCGACAAGCAG
AAGAACGGCATCAAGGTGAACTTCAAGATCCGCCACAACATCGAGGACGGCAGCGTGCAGCTCGCCGACC
ACTACCAGCAGAACACCCCCATCGGCGACGGCCCCGTGCTGCTGCCCGACAACCACTACCTGAGCACCCA
GTCCAAGCTGAGCAAAGACCCCAACGAGAAGCGCGATCACATGGTCCTGCTGGAGTTCGTGACCGCCGCC
GGGATCACTCTCGGCATGGACGAGCTGTACAAGGGTGGCACCGGAGGGAGCATGGTGAGCAAGGGCGAGG
AGCTGTTCACCGGGGTGGTGCCCATCCTGGTCGAGCTGGACGGCGACGTAAACGGCCACAAGTTCAGCGT
GTCCGGCGAGGGCGAGGGCGATGCCACCTACGGCAAGCTGACCCTGAAGTTCATCTGCACCACCGGCAAG
CTGCCCGTGCCCTGGCCCACCCTCGTGACCACCCTGACCTACGGCGTGCAGTGCTTCAGCCGCTACCCCG
ACCACATGAAGCAGCACGACTTCTTCAAGTCCGCCATGCCCGAAGGCTACGTCCAGGAGCGCACCATCTT
CTTCAAGGACGACGGCAACTACAAGACCCGCGCCGAGGTGAAGTTCGAGGGCGACACCCTGGTGAACCGC
ATCGAGCTGAAGGGCATCGACTTCAAGGAGGACGGCAACATCCTGGGGCACAAGCTGGAGTACAACCTGG
GTGACATCGACTTCAAACGGGCCGAACTGGCGTTAAAACGCGCCATGAACCGTTTGAGCGTTGCGGAAGA
TAAGTGAGCGGCCGCGACTCTAGATAAGCTTGATCCGGCTGCTAACAAAGCCCGAAAGGAAGCTGAGTTG
GCTGCTGCCACCGCTGAGCAATAACTAGCATAACCCCTTGGGGCCTCTAAACGGGTCTTGAGGGGTTTTT
TGCTGAAAGGAGGAACTATATCCGGATCTGGCGTAATAGCGAAGAGGCCCGCACCGATCGCCCTTCCCAA
CAGTTGCGCAGCCTGAATGGCGAATGGG
[124 nt withheld, positions 1569-1692]
C
[91 nt withheld, positions 1694-1784]
A
[49 nt withheld, positions 1786-1834]
CCTTTGACGTTGGAGTCCACGTTCTTT
[37 nt withheld, positions 1862-1898]
ACCCTATCTCGGTCTATTCTTTTGATTTATAAGGGATTTTGCCGATTTCGGCCTATTGGTTAAAAAATGA
GCTGATTTAACAAAAATTTAACGCGAATTTTAACAAAATATTAACGCTTACAATTTAGGTGGCACTTTTC
GGGGAAATGTGCGCGGAACCCCTATTTGTTTATTTTTCTAAATACATTCAAATATGTATCCGCTCATGAG
ACAATAACCCTGATAAATGCTTCAATAATATTGAAAAAGGAAGAGTATGAGTATTCAACATTTCCGTGTC
GCCCTTATTCCCTTTTTTGCGGCATTTTGCCTTCCTGTTTTTGCTCACCCAGAAACGCTGGTGAAAGTAA
AAGATGCTGAAGATCAGTTGGGTGCACGAGTGGGTTACATCGAACTGGATCTCAACAGCGGTAAGATCCT
TGAGAGTTTTCGCCCCGAAGAACGTTTTCCAATGATGAGCACTTTTAAAGTTCTGCTATGTGGCGCGGTA
TTATCCCGTATTGACGCCGGGCAAGAGCAACTCGGTCGCCGCATACACTATTCTCAGAATGACTTGGTTG
AGTACTCACCAGTCACAGAAAAGCATCTTACGGATGGCATGACAGTAAGAGAATTATGCAGTGCTGCCAT
AACCATGAGTGATAACACTGCGGCCAACTTACTTCTGACAACGATCGGAGGACCGAAGGAGCTAACCGCT
TTTTTGCACAACATGGGGGATCATGTAACTCGCCTTGATCGTTGGGAACCGGAGCTGAATGAAGCCATAC
CAAACGACGAGCGTGACACCACGATGCCTGTAGCAATGGCAACAACGTTGCGCAAACTATTAACTGGCGA
ACTACTTACTCTAGCTTCCCGGCAACAATTAATAGACTGGATGGAGGCGGATAAAGTTGCAGGACCACTT
CTGCGCTCGGCCCTTCCGGCTGGCTGGTTTATTGCTGATAAATCTGGAGCCGGTGAGCGTGGGTCTCGCG
GTATCATTGCAGCACTGGGGCCAGATGGTAAGCCCTCCCGTATCGTAGTTATCTACACGACGGGGAGTCA
GGCAACTATGGATGAACGAAATAGACAGATCGCTGAGATAGGTGCCTCACTGATTAAGCATTGGTAACTG
TCAGACCAAGTTTACTCATATATACTTTAGATTGATTTAAAACTTCATTTTTAATTTAAAAGGATCTAGG
TGAAGATCCTTTTTGATAATCTCATGACCAAAATCCCTTAACGTGAGTTTTCGTTCCACTGAGCGTCAGA
CCCCGTAGAAAAGATCAAAGGATCTTCTTGAGATCCTTTTTTTCTGCGCGTAATCTGCTGCTTGCAAACA
AAAAAACCACCGCTACCAGCGGTGGTTTGTTTGCCGGATCAAGAGCTACCAACTCTTTTTCCGAAGGTAA
CTGGCTTCAGCAGAGCGCAGATACCAAATACTGTTCTTCTAGTGTAGCCGTAGTTAGGCCACCACTTCAA
GAACTCTGTAGCACCGCCTACATACCTCGCTCTGCTAATCCTGTTACCAGTGGCTGCTGCCAGTGGCGAT
AAGTCGTGTCTTACCGGGTTGGACTCAAGACGATAGTTACCGGATAAGGCGCAGCGGTCGGGCTGAACGG
GGGGTTCGTGCACACAGCCCAGCTTGGAGCGAACGACCTACACCGAACTGAGATACCTACAGCGTGAGCT
ATGAGAAAGCGCCACGCTTCCCGAAGGGAGAAAGGCGGACAGGTATCCGGTAAGCGGCAGGGTCGGAACA
GGAGAGCGCACGAGGGAGCTTCCAGGGGGAAACGCCTGGTATCTTTATAGTCCTGTCGGGTTTCGCCACC
TCTGACTTGAGCGTCGATTTTTGTGATGCTCGTCAGGGGGGCGGAGCCTATGGAAAAACGCCAGCAACGC
GGCCTTTTTACGGTTCCTGGCCTTTTGCTGGCCTTTTGCTCACATGTTCTTTCCTGCGTTATCCCCTGAT
TCTGTGGATAACCGTATTACCGCCTTTGAGTGAGCTGATACCGCTCGCCGCAGCCGAACGACCGAGCGCA
GCGAGTCAGTGAGCGAGGAAGCGGAAGAGCGCCCAATACGCAAACCGCCTCTCCCCGCGCGTTGGCCGAT
TCATTAATGCAGGATCTCGATCCCGCGAAAT
